>Addgene plasmid #50347 | pICSL00002 | depositor full sequence | sequence record 75103 | Full Sequence
TGAGACCACGAAGTGGCTCTTCAGTGGACGAAAGGGCCTCGTGATACGCCTATTTTTATAGGTTAATGTC
ATGATAATAATGGTTTCTTAGACGTCAGGTGGCACTTTTCGGGGAAATGTGCGCGGAACCCCTATTTGTT
TATTTTTCTAAATACATTCAAATATGTATCCGCTCATGAGACAATAACCCTGATAAATGCTTCAATAATA
TTGAAAAAGGAAGAGTATGCGCTCACGCAACTGGTCCAGAACCTTGACCGAACGCAGCGGTGGTAACGGC
GCAGTGGCGGTTTTCATGGCTTGTTATGACTGTTTTTTTGGGGTACAGTCTATGCCTCGGGCATCCAAGC
AGCAAGCGCGTTACGCCGTGGGTCGATGTTTGATGTTATGGAGCAGCAACGATGTTACGCAGCAGGGCAG
TCGCCCTAAAACAAAGTTAAACATCATGAGGGAAGCGGTGATCGCCGAAGTATCGACTCAACTATCAGAG
GTAGTTGGCGTCATCGAGCGCCATCTCGAACCGACGTTGCTGGCCGTACATTTGTACGGCTCCGCAGTGG
ATGGCGGCCTGAAGCCACACAGCGATATTGATTTGCTGGTTACGGTGACCGTAAGGCTTGATGAAACAAC
GCGGCGAGCTTTGATCAACGACCTTTTGGAAACTTCGGCTTCCCCTGGAGAGAGCGAGATTCTCCGCGCT
GTAGAAGTCACCATTGTTGTGCACGACGACATCATTCCGTGGCGTTATCCAGCTAAGCGCGAACTGCAAT
TTGGAGAATGGCAGCGCAATGACATTCTTGCAGGTATCTTCGAGCCAGCCACGATCGACATTGATCTGGC
TATCTTGCTGACAAAAGCAAGAGAACATAGCGTTGCCTTGGTAGGTCCAGCGGCGGAGGAACTCTTTGAT
CCGGTTCCTGAACAGGATCTATTTGAGGCGCTAAATGAAACCTTAACGCTATGGAACTCGCCGCCCGACT
GGGCTGGCGATGAGCGAAATGTAGTGCTTACGTTGTCCCGCATTTGGTACAGCGCAGTAACCGGCAAAAT
CGCGCCGAAGGATGTCGCTGCCGACTGGGCAATGGAGCGCCTGCCGGCCCAGTATCAGCCCGTCATACTT
GAAGCTAGACAGGCTTATCTTGGACAAGAAGAAGATCGCTTGGCCTCGCGCGCAGATCAGTTGGAAGAAT
TTGTCCATTACGTAAAAGGCGAGATCACCAAGGTAGTCGGCAAATAACTGTCAGACCAAGTTTACTCATA
TATACTTTAGATTGATTTAAAACTTCATTTTTAATTTAAAAGGATCTAGGTGAAGATCCTTTTTGATAAT
CTCATGACCAAAATCCCTTAACGTGAGTTTTCGTTCCACTGAGCGTCAGACCCCGTAGAAAAGATCAAAG
GATCTTCTTGAGATCCTTTTTTTCTGCGCGTAATCTGCTGCTTGCAAACAAAAAAACCACCGCTACCAGC
GGTGGTTTGTTTGCCGGATCAAGAGCTACCAACTCTTTTTCCGAAGGTAACTGGCTTCAGCAGAGCGCAG
ATACCAAATACTGTCCTTCTAGTGTAGCCGTAGTTAGGCCACCACTTCAAGAACTCTGTAGCACCGCCTA
CATACCTCGCTCTGCTAATCCTGTTACCAGTGGCTGCTGCCAGTGGCGATAAGTCGTGTCTTACCGGGTT
GGACTCAAGACGATAGTTACCGGATAAGGCGCAGCGGTCGGGCTGAACGGGGGGTTCGTGCACACAGCCC
AGCTTGGAGCGAACGACCTACACCGAACTGAGATACCTACAGCGTGAGCTATGAGAAAGCGCCACGCTTC
CCGAAGGGAGAAAGGCGGACAGGTATCCGGTAAGCGGCAGGGTCGGAACAGGAGAGCGCACGAGGGAGCT
TCCAGGGGGAAACGCCTGGTATCTTTATAGTCCTGTCGGGTTTCGCCACCTCTGACTTGAGCGTCGATTT
TTGTGATGCTCGTCAGGGGGGCGGAGCCTATGGAAAAACGCCAGCAACGCGGCCTTTTTACGGTTCCTGG
CCTTTTGCTGGCCTTTTGCTCACATGTTCTTTCCTGCGTTATCCCCTGATTCTGTGGATAACCGTATTAC
CGCCTTTGAGTGAGCTGATACCGCTCGCCGCAGCCGAACGACCGAGCGCAGCGAGTCAGTGAGCGAGGAA
GCGGAAGAGCGCCCAATACGCAAACCGCCTCTCCCCGCGCGTTGGCCGATTCATTAATCACTCTGTGGTC
TCATTCGGGCGGTG
Features (pLannotate 1.2.2; 6 found; start..end, strand, type, name):
    122..226     +  promoter       AmpR promoter: bla
    217..297     -  CDS            int (fragment): INT2_ECOLX - Protein inferred from homology: Swiss-Prot protein existence level 3. Putative integrase believed to be involved in the insertion of antibiotic resistance genes into plasmids and transposons. From Escherichia coli.
    383..439     +  CDS            GmR (fragment): gentamycin acetyltransferase; aacC1; confers resistance to gentamycin
    446..1234    +  CDS            aadA: S3AD_ECOLX - Experimental evidence at protein level: Swiss-Prot protein existence level 1. Mediates bacterial resistance to the antibiotics streptomycin and spectinomycin. From Escherichia coli.
   1408..1996    +  rep_origin     ori: high-copy-number ColE1/pMB1/pBR322/pUC origin of replication
   2179..2228    +  CDS            lacI (fragment): lac repressor; lacI; The lac repressor binds to the lac operator to inhibit transcription in E. coli. This inhibition can be relieved by adding lactose or isopropyl-β-D-thiogalactopyranoside (IPTG).
