[The description below was written by a language model from this plasmid's Addgene catalogue record and pLannotate feature annotations shown in this document.]
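Description:
pICSL00002 is a small (about 2.25 kb) Level 0-style part plasmid from a Golden Gate modular cloning (MoClo) toolbox for plants. It is catalogued as a plant expression vector on a lab-made backbone, but the plasmid itself has no plant promoter, coding sequence or terminator. It serves as an E. coli-propagated carrier for a short synthetic adapter. Replication relies on a high-copy ColE1/pUC-type origin. Selection is by spectinomycin through the aadA aminoglycoside adenylyltransferase gene, which lies downstream of an annotated bla (AmpR) promoter. The short integrase and gentamicin acetyltransferase fragments flagged next to aadA are most likely remnants of the integron context from which the resistance cassette was originally taken, rather than functional genes. The small lacI fragment likewise appears to be leftover backbone sequence.

The insert is a synthetic linker designed to join modules ending in a 3' TTCG overhang to modules beginning with a 5' GTGG overhang. It was cloned using the type IIS enzyme BpiI, whose sites were destroyed in the process, and it can be released with BsaI. In Golden Gate assembly, type IIS enzymes cut outside their recognition sites and leave defined four-base fusion sites, so parts with compatible ends ligate in a fixed order in a one-pot reaction. A linker of this kind bridges two fusion sites that would otherwise be non-adjacent, which lets a transcription unit be assembled when an intermediate standard position is left empty. The automated feature table does not annotate the linker itself, and the record gives neither its length nor its composition.
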