Addgene plasmid #50347: pICSL00002
Depositing lab: Nicola Patron. Depositing organization: Sainsbury Laboratory, Norwich. Publication: A golden gate modular cloning toolbox for plants. Engler C, Youles M, Gruetzner R, Ehnert TM, Werner S, Jones JD, Patron NJ, Marillonnet S. ACS Synth Biol. 2014 Nov 21;3(11):839-43. doi: 10.1021/sb4001504. Epub 2014 Feb 20. PubMed 24933124.
Backbone
  Vector backbone: Lab made
  Vector type: plant expression
Growth in bacteria
  Bacterial resistance: Spectinomycin, 50 μg/mL
  Growth temperature: 37°C
  Growth strain: DH10B
  Copy number: High Copy
Gene/Insert
  Gene/Insert name: Linker for joining modules with 3' TTCG overhangs to modules with 5' GTGG overhangs
  Species: Synthetic
  Cloning method: Restriction Enzyme; 5′ cloning site BpiI (destroyed during cloning); 3′ cloning site BpiI (destroyed during cloning)
Terms and licenses: Academic/Nonprofit Terms; Industry Terms: Not Available to Industry
Depositor comments: insert can be released with BsaI
How to cite: pICSL00002 was a gift from Nicola Patron (Addgene plasmid # 50347 ; http://n2t.net/addgene:50347 ; RRID:Addgene_50347)
