>Addgene plasmid #50347 | pICSL00002 | addgene partial sequence | sequence record 76630 | pBR322ori-F 5'-GGGAAACGCCTGGTATCTTT-3'
CTGACTTGAGCGTCGATTTTTGTGATGCTCGTCAGGGGGGCGGAGCCTATGGAAAAACGCCAGCAACGCG
GCCTTTTTACGGTTCCTGGCCTTTTGCTGGCCTTTTGCTCACATGTTCTTTCCTGCGTTATCCCCTGATT
CTGTGGATAACCGTATTACCGCCTTTGAGTGAGCTGATACCGCTCGCCGCAGCCGAACGACCGAGCGCAG
CGAGTCAGTGAGCGAGGAAGCGGAAGAGCGCCCAATACGCAAACCGCCTCTCCCCGCGCGTTGGCCGATT
CATTAATCACTCTGTGGTCTCATTCGGGCGGTGTGAGACCACGAAGTGGCTCTTCAGTGGACGAAAGGGC
CTCGTGATACGCCTATTTTTATAGGTTAATGTCATGATAATAATGGTTTCTTAGACGTCAGGTGGCACTT
TTCGGGGAAATGTGCGCGGAACCCCTATTTGTTTATTTTTCTAAATACATTCAAATATGTATCCGCTCAT
GAGACAATAACCCTGATAAATGCTTCAATAATATTGAAAAAGGAAGAGTATGCGCTCACGCAACTGGTCC
AGAACCTTGACCGAACGCAGCGGTGGTAACGGCGCAGTGGCGGTTTTCATGGCTTGTTATGACTGTTTTT
TTTTGGGGTACAGTCTATGCCTCGGGCATCCAAGCAGCAAGCGCGTTACGCCGTGGGTCGATGTTTGATG
TTATGGAGCAGCAACGATGTTACGCAGCAGGGCAGTCGCCCTAAAACAAAGTTAAACATCATGAGGGAAG
CGGTGATCGCCGAAGTATCGACTCAACTATCAGAGGTAGTTGGCGTCATCGAGCGCCATCTCGAACCGAC
GTTGCTGGCCGTACATTTGTACGGCTCCGCAGTGGATGGCGGCCTGAAGCCACACAGCGATATTGATTTG
CTGGTTACGGTGACCGTAA
